Addgene plasmid #195525: pAAV-Syn-pAceR-Kv2.1PR
Purpose: Red fluorescent, positive response-polarity voltage indicator under the control of synapsin promoter; soma-targeted
Depositing lab: Vincent Pieribone. Depositing organization: John B. Pierce Laboratory. Publication: Dual-polarity voltage imaging of the concurrent dynamics of multiple neuron types. Kannan M, Vasan G, Haziza S, Huang C, Chrapkiewicz R, Luo J, Cardin JA, Schnitzer MJ, Pieribone VA. Science. 2022 Nov 4;378(6619):eabm8797. doi: 10.1126/science.abm8797. Epub 2022 Nov 4. PubMed 36378956.
Backbone
  Vector backbone: pAAV-Synapsin
  Vector type: Mammalian Expression, AAV
Growth in bacteria
  Bacterial resistance: Ampicillin, 100 μg/mL
  Growth temperature: 37°C
  Growth strain: NEB Stable
  Copy number: Low Copy
Gene/Insert
  Gene/Insert name: pAceR-Kv2.1 proximal restriction sequence
  Species: Synthetic
  Mutation: VARNAM 78E, 81D, 92N; SI linker
  GenBank ID: OM687166
  Promoter: Synapsin
  Cloning method: Restriction Enzyme; 5′ cloning site BamHI (unknown if destroyed); 3′ cloning site EcoRI (unknown if destroyed)
  Sequencing primers: 5′ AGTCGTGTCGTGCCTGAGAG; 3′ GGCCACAACTCCTCATAAAGAGACAG
Terms and licenses: Academic/Nonprofit Terms; Industry Terms: Not Available to Industry
How to cite: pAAV-Syn-pAceR-Kv2.1PR was a gift from Vincent Pieribone (Addgene plasmid # 195525 ; http://n2t.net/addgene:195525 ; RRID:Addgene_195525)
