[The description below was written by a language model from this plasmid's Addgene catalogue record and pLannotate feature annotations shown in this document.]
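Description:
pAAV-Syn-pAceR-Kv2.1PR is an adeno-associated virus transfer plasmid built on a pAAV-Synapsin backbone for neuronal expression of a genetically encoded voltage indicator. The expression cassette sits between AAV2 inverted terminal repeats, which allow the intervening DNA to be packaged into recombinant AAV particles. The 3′ ITR is annotated in full, whereas only short fragments of the 5′ ITR were detected in the sequenced record. In bacteria the plasmid replicates from a ColE1/pUC-type origin and is selected with ampicillin through the bla gene. An f1 phage origin and small remnants of pBR322 bom and rop sequences are also present. The catalogue lists it as low copy and grown in a recombination-deficient strain, a common choice for repeat-containing AAV vectors.

The human synapsin I promoter restricts transcription to neurons and drives pAceR, a synthetic red fluorescent voltage sensor with positive response polarity. According to the record, it derives from VARNAM through substitutions at positions 78, 81 and 92 and an SI linker. The feature table annotates the mRuby3 red fluorescent protein portion of the fusion. The region between the promoter and mRuby3 is unannotated and presumably encodes the voltage-sensing part of the indicator, although the table does not identify it. Fused directly after mRuby3 is a fragment of rat Kcnb1 (Kv2.1), the proximal restriction sequence that confines the sensor to the soma and proximal membrane. A WPRE and the human growth hormone polyadenylation signal follow to enhance transcript stability and expression. The construct is intended for soma-targeted red voltage imaging in neurons, and its positive polarity suits it to the dual-polarity imaging of multiple cell types described in the associated publication.
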