Features (pLannotate 1.2.2; 16 found; start..end, strand, type, name):
     12..39      +  repeat_region  AAV2 ITR (fragment): inverted terminal repeat of adeno-associated virus serotype 2 inverted
     68..95      +  repeat_region  AAV2 ITR (fragment): inverted terminal repeat of adeno-associated virus serotype 2 inverted
    175..622     +  promoter       hSyn promoter: human synapsin I promoter; confers neuron-specific expression (Kügler et al., 2003)
   1335..2024    +  CDS            mRuby3: mRuby3 is a basic (constitutively fluorescent) red fluorescent protein published in 2016, derived from Entacmaea quadricolor. It has low acid sensitivity.
   2025..2300    +  CDS            Kcnb1 (fragment): KCNB1_RAT - Experimental evidence at protein level: Swiss-Prot protein existence level 1. Voltage-gated potassium channel that mediates transmembrane potassium transport in excitable membranes, primarily in the brain, but also in the pancreas and cardiovascular system. Contributes to the regulation of the action potential (AP) repolarization, duration and frequency of repetitive AP firing in neurons, muscle cells and endocrine cells and plays a role in homeostatic attenuation of electrical excitability throughout the brain (PubMed:10024359, PubMed:10618149, PubMed:12451110, PubMed:17379638, Pu
   2307..2331    +  misc_feature   MCS (fragment): pBluescript multiple cloning site
   2331..2919    +  misc_feature   WPRE: woodchuck hepatitis virus posttranscriptional regulatory element
   2951..3427    +  polyA_signal   hGH poly(A) signal: human growth hormone polyadenylation signal
   3467..3607    +  repeat_region  AAV2 ITR: inverted terminal repeat of adeno-associated virus serotype 2 inverted
   3612..3663    -  misc_feature   bom (fragment): basis of mobility region from pBR322
   3682..4137    +  rep_origin     f1 ori (sequence partly withheld): f1 bacteriophage origin of replication; arrow indicates direction of (+) strand synthesis
   4138..4187    -  misc_feature   bom (fragment): basis of mobility region from pBR322
   4289..4324    -  CDS            rop (fragment): Rop protein, which maintains plasmids at low copy number; rop
   4419..4523    +  promoter       AmpR promoter: bla
   4524..5384    +  CDS            AmpR: β-lactamase; bla; confers resistance to ampicillin, carbenicillin, and related antibiotics
   5555..6143    +  rep_origin     ori: high-copy-number ColE1/pMB1/pBR322/pUC origin of replication
>Addgene plasmid #195525 | pAAV-Syn-pAceR-Kv2.1PR | addgene full sequence | sequence record 383164 | Addgene NGS Result
CCTGCAGGCAGCTGCGCGCTCGCTCGCTCACTGAGGCCGCCCGGGCGTCGGGCGACCTTTGGTCGCCCGG
CCTCAGTGAGCGAGCGAGCGCGCAGAGAGGGAGTGGCCAACTCCATCACTAGGGGTTCCTGCGGCCGCAC
GCGTGTGTCTAGACTGCAGAGGGCCCTGCGTATGAGTGCAAGTGGGTTTTAGGACCAGGATGAGGCGGGG
TGGGGGTGCCTACCTGACGACCGACCCCGACCCACTGGACAAGCACCCAACCCCCATTCCCCAAATTGCG
CATCCCCTATCAGAGAGGGGGAGGGGAAACAGGATGCGGCGAGGCGCGTGCGCACTGCCAGCTTCAGCAC
CGCGGACAGTGCCTTCGCCCCCGCCTGGCGGCGCGCGCCACCGCCGCCTCAGCACTGAAGGCGCGCTGAC
GTCACTCGCCGGTCCCCCGCAAACTCCCCTTCCCGGCCACCTTGGTCGCGTCCGCGCCGCCGCCGGCCCA
GCCGGACCGCACCACGCGAGGCGCGAGATAGGGGGGCACGGGCGCGACCATCTGCGCTGCGGCGCCGGCG
ACTCAGCGCTGCCTCAGTCTGCGGTGGGCAGCGGAGGAGTCGTGTCGTGCCTGAGAGCGCAGTCGAGAAG
GTACCGGATCCGCCACCATGGCTGACGTGGAAACCGAGACCGGCATGATTGCACAGTGGATTGTCTTTGC
TATTATGGCTGCTGCTGCTATTGCTTTTGGAGTGGCTGTGCACTTTCGGCCTTCAGAGCTGAAGAGCGCA
TACTATATCAACATTGCCATCTGCACTATCGCCGCTACCGCTTACTATGCAATGGCCGTGAACTACCAGG
ACCTGACAATGAATGGTGAAAGGCAGGTGGTCTACGCAGAGTATATTGACTGGGTGCTGACCACACCACT
GCTCCTGCTCAACCTCATCGTCATGACCAAGATGGGCGGAGTGATGATTTCTTGGGTCATCGGCGCAGAC
ATTTTCATGATCGTGTTTGGTATTCTGGGCGCCTTCGAGGATGAACACAAGTTCAAATGGGTGTACTTTA
TCGCTGGATGTGTGATGCAGGCAGTCCTGACATACGGGATGTATAACGCCACTTGGAAAGACGATCTGAA
GAAAAGCCCCGAGTACCATAGCTCCTATGTCAGTCTGCTCGTCTTCCTGTCAATCCTCTGGGTGTTTTAT
CCTGTCGTGTGGGCTTTCGGGTCTGGTAGTGGCGTGCTGTCCGTCGACAATGAGGCCATTCTCATGGGAA
TCCTGGATGTGCTCGCTAAGCCACTGTTTGGAATGGGGTGCCTCATTGCCCATGAGACTATCTTCAAGTC
CATCCTGATTAAGGAAAATATGCGGATGAAGGTCGTGATGGAAGGGTCTGTCAATGGGCACCAGTTCAAG
TGCACCGGAGAGGGAGAGGGCAGGCCATACGAGGGCGTGCAGACAATGAGGATCAAAGTGATCGAGGGAG
GACCACTGCCTTTCGCCTTTGACATCCTGGCCACCAGCTTCATGTACGGCAGCAGGACCTTCATCAAGTA
TCCAGCCGACATCCCCGATTTCTTTAAGCAGAGCTTCCCCGAGGGCTTTACCTGGGAGAGGGTGACAAGA
TACGAGGATGGCGGCGTGGTGACCGTGACACAGGACACCTCTCTGGAGGATGGCGAGCTGGTGTATAACG
TGAAGGTGAGGGGCGTGAACTTCCCTAGCAATGGCCCAGTGATGCAGAAGAAGACCAAGGGCTGGGAGCC
CAATACAGAGATGATGTACCCTGCAGACGGAGGCCTGAGGGGATATACCGACATCGCCCTGAAGGTGGAT
GGAGGAGGACACCTGCACTGTAACTTTGTGACCACATACCGCTCCAAGAAGACAGTGGGCAATATCAAGA
TGCCAGGAGTGCACGCCGTGGACCACAGGCTGGAGCGCATCGAGGAGTCTGATAACGAGACATATGTGGT
GCAGAGAGAGGTGGCCGTGGCCAAGTACTCTAATCTGGGCGGCGGGATGGACGAGCTGTATAAGAAGAGC
AGGATCACCAGCGAGGGCGAGTACATCCCCCTGGACCAGATCGACATCAACGTGTTCTGCTACGAGAACG
AGGTGCAAAGTCAGCCTATCCTGAACACAAAGGAAATGGCTCCACAGTCTAAGCCTCCCGAAGAGCTTGA
GATGTCCAGTATGCCAAGTCCCGTGGCTCCCCTCCCTGCCAGGACTGAAGGAGTGATTGACATGAGGAGT
ATGTCATCTATTGATAGCTTCATCTCTTGCGCAACAGATTTCCCCGAGGCTACTCGATTCTAATAAGAAT
TCGATATCAAGCTTATCGATAATCAACCTCTGGATTACAAAATTTGTGAAAGATTGACTGGTATTCTTAA
CTATGTTGCTCCTTTTACGCTATGTGGATACGCTGCTTTAATGCCTTTGTATCATGCTATTGCTTCCCGT
ATGGCTTTCATTTTCTCCTCCTTGTATAAATCCTGGTTGCTGTCTCTTTATGAGGAGTTGTGGCCCGTTG
TCAGGCAACGTGGCGTGGTGTGCACTGTGTTTGCTGACGCAACCCCCACTGGTTGGGGCATTGCCACCAC
CTGTCAGCTCCTTTCCGGGACTTTCGCTTTCCCCCTCCCTATTGCCACGGCGGAACTCATCGCCGCCTGC
CTTGCCCGCTGCTGGACAGGGGCTCGGCTGTTGGGCACTGACAATTCCGTGGTGTTGTCGGGGAAATCAT
CGTCCTTTCCTTGGCTGCTCGCCTATGTTGCCACCTGGATTCTGCGCGGGACGTCCTTCTGCTACGTCCC
TTCGGCCCTCAATCCAGCGGACCTTCCTTCCCGCGGCCTGCTGCCGGCTCTGCGGCCTCTTCCGCGTCTT
CGCCTTCGCCCTCAGACGAGTCGGATCTCCCTTTGGGCCGCCTCCCCGCATCGATACCGAGCGCTGCTCG
AGAGATCTACGGGTGGCATCCCTGTGACCCCTCCCCAGTGCCTCTCCTGGCCCTGGAAGTTGCCACTCCA
GTGCCCACCAGCCTTGTCCTAATAAAATTAAGTTGCATCATTTTGTCTGACTAGGTGTCCTTCTATAATA
TTATGGGGTGGAGGGGGGTGGTATGGAGCAAGGGGCAAGTTGGGAAGACAACCTGTAGGGCCTGCGGGGT
CTATTGGGAACCAAGCTGGAGTGCAGTGGCACAATCTTGGCTCACTGCAATCTCCGCCTCCTGGGTTCAA
GCGATTCTCCTGCCTCAGCCTCCCGAGTTGTTGGGATTCCAGGCATGCATGACCAGGCTCAGCTAATTTT
TGTTTTTTTGGTAGAGACGGGGTTTCACCATATTGGCCAGGCTGGTCTCCAACTCCTAATCTCAGGTGAT
CTACCCACCTTGGCCTCCCAAATTGCTGGGATTACAGGCGTGAACCACTGCTCCCTTCCCTGTCCTTCTG
ATTTTGTAGGTAACCACGTGCGGACCGAGCGGCCGCAGGAACCCCTAGTGATGGAGTTGGCCACTCCCTC
TCTGCGCGCTCGCTCGCTCACTGAGGCCGGGCGACCAAAGGTCGCCCGACGCCCGGGCTTTGCCCGGGCG
GCCTCAGTGAGCGAGCGAGCGCGCAGCTGCCTGCAGGGGCGCCTGATGCGGTATTTTCTCCTTACGCATC
TGTGCGGTATTTCACACCGCATA
[95 nt withheld, positions 3664-3758]
T
[46 nt withheld, positions 3760-3805]
C
[141 nt withheld, positions 3807-3947]
CCTTTGACGTTGGAGTCCACGTTCTTT
[37 nt withheld, positions 3975-4011]
ACTCTATCTCGGGCTATTCTTTTGATTTATAAGGGATTTTGCCGATTTCGGTCTATTGGTTAAAAAATGA
GCTGATTTAACAAAAATTTAACGCGAATTTTAACAAAATATTAACGTTTACAATTTTATGGTGCACTCTC
AGTACAATCTGCTCTGATGCCGCATAGTTAAGCCAGCCCCGACACCCGCCAACACCCGCTGACGCGCCCT
GACGGGCTTGTCTGCTCCCGGCATCCGCTTACAGACAAGCTGTGACCGTCTCCGGGAGCTGCATGTGTCA
GAGGTTTTCACCGTCATCACCGAAACGCGCGAGACGAAAGGGCCTCGTGATACGCCTATTTTTATAGGTT
AATGTCATGATAATAATGGTTTCTTAGACGTCAGGTGGCACTTTTCGGGGAAATGTGCGCGGAACCCCTA
TTTGTTTATTTTTCTAAATACATTCAAATATGTATCCGCTCATGAGACAATAACCCTGATAAATGCTTCA
ATAATATTGAAAAAGGAAGAGTATGAGTATTCAACATTTCCGTGTCGCCCTTATTCCCTTTTTTGCGGCA
TTTTGCCTTCCTGTTTTTGCTCACCCAGAAACGCTGGTGAAAGTAAAAGATGCTGAAGATCAGTTGGGTG
CACGAGTGGGTTACATCGAACTGGATCTCAACAGCGGTAAGATCCTTGAGAGTTTTCGCCCCGAAGAACG
TTTTCCAATGATGAGCACTTTTAAAGTTCTGCTATGTGGCGCGGTATTATCCCGTATTGACGCCGGGCAA
GAGCAACTCGGTCGCCGCATACACTATTCTCAGAATGACTTGGTTGAGTACTCACCAGTCACAGAAAAGC
ATCTTACGGATGGCATGACAGTAAGAGAATTATGCAGTGCTGCCATAACCATGAGTGATAACACTGCGGC
CAACTTACTTCTGACAACGATCGGAGGACCGAAGGAGCTAACCGCTTTTTTGCACAACATGGGGGATCAT
GTAACTCGCCTTGATCGTTGGGAACCGGAGCTGAATGAAGCCATACCAAACGACGAGCGTGACACCACGA
TGCCTGTAGCAATGGCAACAACGTTGCGCAAACTATTAACTGGCGAACTACTTACTCTAGCTTCCCGGCA
ACAATTAATAGACTGGATGGAGGCGGATAAAGTTGCAGGACCACTTCTGCGCTCGGCCCTTCCGGCTGGC
TGGTTTATTGCTGATAAATCTGGAGCCGGTGAGCGTGGGTCTCGCGGTATCATTGCAGCACTGGGGCCAG
ATGGTAAGCCCTCCCGTATCGTAGTTATCTACACGACGGGGAGTCAGGCAACTATGGATGAACGAAATAG
ACAGATCGCTGAGATAGGTGCCTCACTGATTAAGCATTGGTAACTGTCAGACCAAGTTTACTCATATATA
CTTTAGATTGATTTAAAACTTCATTTTTAATTTAAAAGGATCTAGGTGAAGATCCTTTTTGATAATCTCA
TGACCAAAATCCCTTAACGTGAGTTTTCGTTCCACTGAGCGTCAGACCCCGTAGAAAAGATCAAAGGATC
TTCTTGAGATCCTTTTTTTCTGCGCGTAATCTGCTGCTTGCAAACAAAAAAACCACCGCTACCAGCGGTG
GTTTGTTTGCCGGATCAAGAGCTACCAACTCTTTTTCCGAAGGTAACTGGCTTCAGCAGAGCGCAGATAC
CAAATACTGTTCTTCTAGTGTAGCCGTAGTTAGGCCACCACTTCAAGAACTCTGTAGCACCGCCTACATA
CCTCGCTCTGCTAATCCTGTTACCAGTGGCTGCTGCCAGTGGCGATAAGTCGTGTCTTACCGGGTTGGAC
TCAAGACGATAGTTACCGGATAAGGCGCAGCGGTCGGGCTGAACGGGGGGTTCGTGCACACAGCCCAGCT
TGGAGCGAACGACCTACACCGAACTGAGATACCTACAGCGTGAGCTATGAGAAAGCGCCACGCTTCCCGA
AGGGAGAAAGGCGGACAGGTATCCGGTAAGCGGCAGGGTCGGAACAGGAGAGCGCACGAGGGAGCTTCCA
GGGGGAAACGCCTGGTATCTTTATAGTCCTGTCGGGTTTCGCCACCTCTGACTTGAGCGTCGATTTTTGT
GATGCTCGTCAGGGGGGCGGAGCCTATGGAAAAACGCCAGCAACGCGGCCTTTTTACGGTTCCTGGCCTT
TTGCTGGCCTTTTGCTCACATGT
